>Addgene plasmid #103622 | LSB-hsa-miR-542-5p | depositor full sequence | sequence record 196292 | Full Sequence
AATTGAGGGGATAACGCAGGAAAGAACATGTGAGCAAAAGGCCAGCAAAAGGCCAGGAACCGTAAAAAGG
CCGCGTTGCTGGCGTTTTTCCATAGGCTCCGCCCCCCTGACGAGCATCACAAAAATCGACGCTCAAGTCA
GAGGTGGCGAAACCCGACAGGACTATAAAGATACCAGGCGTTTCCCCCTGGAAGCTCCCTCGTGCGCTCT
CCTGTTCCGACCCTGCCGCTTACCGGATACCTGTCCGCCTTTCTCCCTTCGGGAAGCGTGGCGCTTTCTC
ATAGCTCACGCTGTAGGTATCTCAGTTCGGTGTAGGTCGTTCGCTCCAAGCTGGGCTGTGTGCACGAACC
CCCCGTTCAGCCCGACCGCTGCGCCTTATCCGGTAACTATCGTCTTGAGTCCAACCCGGTAAGACACGAC
TTATCGCCACTGGCAGCAGCCACTGGTAACAGGATTAGCAGAGCGAGGTATGTAGGCGGTGCTACAGAGT
TCTTGAAGTGGTGGCCTAACTACGGCTACACTAGAAGAACAGTATTTGGTATCTGCGCTCTGCTGAAGCC
AGTTACCTTCGGAAAAAGAGTTGGTAGCTCTTGATCCGGCAAACAAACCACCGCTGGTAGCGGTGGTTTT
TTTGTTTGCAAGCAGCAGATTACGCGCAGAAAAAAAGGATCTCAAGAAGATCCTTTGATCTTTTCTACGG
GGTCTGACGCTCAGTGGAACGAAAACTCACGTTAAGGGATTTTGGTCATGAGATTATCAAAAAGGATCTT
CACCTAGATCCTTTTAAATTAAAAATGAAGTTTTAAATCAATCTAAAGTATATATGAGTAAACTTGGTCT
GACAGTTACCAATGCTTAATCAGTGAGGCACCTATCTCAGCGATCTGTCTATTTCGTTCATCCATAGTTG
CCTGACTCCCCGTCGTGTAGATAACTACGATACGGGAGGGCTTACCATCTGGCCCCAGTGCTGCAATGAT
ACCGCGAGAACCACGCTCACCGGCTCCAGATTTATCAGCAATAAACCAGCCAGCCGGAAGGGCCGAGCGC
AGAAGTGGTCCTGCAACTTTATCCGCCTCCATCCAGTCTATTAATTGTTGCCGGGAAGCTAGAGTAAGTA
GTTCGCCAGTTAATAGTTTGCGCAACGTTGTTGCCATTGCTACAGGCATCGTGGTGTCACGCTCGTCGTT
TGGTATGGCTTCATTCAGCTCCGGTTCCCAACGATCAAGGCGAGTTACATGATCCCCCATGTTGTGCAAA
AAAGCGGTTAGCTCCTTCGGTCCTCCGATCGTTGTCAGAAGTAAGTTGGCCGCAGTGTTATCACTCATGG
TTATGGCAGCACTGCATAATTCTCTTACTGTCATGCCATCCGTAAGATGCTTTTCTGTGACTGGTGAGTA
CTCAACCAAGTCATTCTGAGAATAGTGTATGCGGCGACCGAGTTGCTCTTGCCCGGCGTCAATACGGGAT
AATACCGCGCCACATAGCAGAACTTTAAAAGTGCTCATCATTGGAAAACGTTCTTCGGGGCGAAAACTCT
CAAGGATCTTACCGCTGTTGAGATCCAGTTCGATGTAACCCACTCGTGCACCCAACTGATCTTCAGCATC
TTTTACTTTCACCAGCGTTTCTGGGTGAGCAAAAACAGGAAGGCAAAATGCCGCAAAAAAGGGAATAAGG
GCGACACGGAAATGTTGAATACTCATACTCTTCCTTTTTCAATATTATTGAAGCATTTATCAGGGTTATT
GTCTCATGAGCGGATACATATTTGAATGTAGCTCCGAATTTCTCGAGGGCTTGTCGACGACGGCGGTCTC
CGTCGTCAGGATCATGAATTCGACCCGCCTGCCACCATGACCGAGTACAAGCCCACGGTGCGCCTCGCCA
CCCGCGACGACGTCCCCCGGGCCGTACGCACCCTCGCCGCCGCGTTCGCCGACTACCCCGCCACGCGCCA
CACCGTCGACCCGGACCGCCACATCGAGCGGGTCACCGAGCTGCAAGAACTCTTCCTCACGCGCGTCGGG
CTCGACATCGGCAAGGTGTGGGTCGCGGACGACGGCGCCGCGGTGGCGGTCTGGACCACGCCGGAGAGCG
TCGAAGCGGGGGCGGTGTTCGCCGAGATCGGCCCGCGCATGGCCGAGTTGAGCGGTTCCCGGCTGGCCGC
GCAGCAACAGATGGAAGGCCTCCTGGCGCCGCACCGGCCCAAGGAGCCCGCGTGGTTCCTGGCCACCGTC
GGCGTCTCGCCCGACCACCAGGGCAAGGGTCTGGGCAGCGCCGTCGTGCTCCCCGGAGTGGAGGCGGCCG
AGCGCGCCGGGGTGCCCGCCTTCCTGGAGACATCCGCGCCCCGCAACCTCCCCTTCTACGAGCGGCTCGG
CTTCACCGTCACCGCCGACGTCGAGGTGCCCGAAGGACCGCGCACCTGGTGCATGACCCGCAAGCCCGGT
GCCTGATACGCGTGAATTCACTCCTCAGGTGCAGGCTGCCTATCAGAAGGTGGTGGCTGGTGTGGCCAAT
GCCCTGGCTCACAAATACCACTGAGATCTTTTTCCCTCTGCCAAAAATTATGGGGACATCATGAAGCCCC
TTGAGCATCTGACTTCTGGCTAATAAAGGAAATTTATTTTCATTGCAATAGTGTGTTGGAATTTTTTGTG
TCTCTCACTCGGAAGGACATATGGGAGGGCAAATCATTTAAAACATCAGAATGAGTATTTGGTTTAGAGT
TTGGCAACATATGCCCATATGCTGGCTGCCATGAACAAAGGTTGGCTATAAAGAGGTCATCAGTATATGA
AACAGCCCCCTGCTGTCCATTCCTTATTCCATAGAAAAGCCTTGACTTGAGGTTAGATTTTTTTTATATT
TTGTTTTGTGTTATTTTTTTCTTTAACATCCCTAAAATTTTCCTTACATGTTTTACTAGCCAGATTTTTC
CTCCTCTCCTGACTACTCCCAGTCATAGCTGTCCCTCTTCTCTTATGGAGATCCCTCGACCTGCAGCCCA
AGCTTGAATTCTCTAGAATTACCCTGTTATCCCTATGCTTGGTTTACCGAGCTCTTATTGGTTTTCAAAC
TTCATTGACTGTGCCCAACGCGCCTGGGAGCTCACGGGGACAGCCCCCCCCCAAAGCCCCCAGGGATGTA
ATTACGTCCCTCCCCCGCTAGGGGGCAGCAGCGAGCCGCCCGGGGCTCCGCTCCGGTCCGGCGCTCCCCC
CGCATCCCCGAGCCGGCAGCGTGCGGGGACAGCCCGGGCACGGGGAAGGTGGCACGGGATCGCTTTCCTC
TGAACGCTTCTCGCTGCTCTTTGAGCCTGCAGACACCTGGGGGGATACGGGGAAAAAGCTAGGCTGAAAG
ACCGGTTCTTAGAATGACACGCGCCTGGGAGCTCACGGGGACAGCCCCCCCCCAAAGCCCCCAGGGATGT
AATTACGTCCCTCCCCCGCTAGGGGGCAGCAGCGAGCCGCCCGGGGCTCCGCTCCGGTCCGGCGCTCCCC
CCGCATCCCCGAGCCGGCAGCGTGCGGGGACAGCCCGGGCACGGGGAAGGTGGCACGGGATCGCTTTCCT
CTGAACGCTTCTCGCTGCTCTTTGAGCCTGCAGACACCTGGGGGGATACGGGGAAAAAGCTAACTTCTGA
GACGACAACTTTGTATAGAAAAGTTGGCTCCGAATTCGCCCTTGACAGCAGAGATCCAGTTTGGTTAATT
AATTGGCTCCGGTGCCCGTCAGTGGGCAGAGCGCACATCGCCCACAGTCCCCGAGAAGTTGTGGGGAGGG
GTCGGCAATTGAACCGGTGCCTAGAGAAGGTGGCGCGGGGTAAACTGGGAAAGTGATGTCGTGTACTGGC
TCCGCCTTTTTCCCGAGGGTGGGGGAGAACCGTATATAAGTGCAGTAGTCGCCGTGAACGTTCTTTTTCG
CAACGGGTTTGCCGCCAGAACACAGGTAAGTGCCGTGTGTGGTTCCCGCGGGCCTGGCCTCTTTACGGGT
TATGGCCCTTGCGTGCCTTGAATTACTTCCACCTGGCTGCAGTACGTGATTCTTGATCCCGAGCTTCGGG
TTGGAAGTGGGTGGGAGAGTTCGAGGCCTTGCGCTTAAGGAGCCCCTTCGCCTCGTGCTTGAGTTGAGGC
CTGGCCTGGGCGCTGGGGCCGCCGCGTGCGAATCTGGTGGCACCTTCGCGCCTGTCTCGCTGCTTTCGAT
AAGTCTCTAGCCATTTAAAATTTTTGATGACCTGCTGCGACGCTTTTTTTCTGGCAAGATAGTCTTGTAA
ATGCGGGCCAAGATCTGCACACTGGTATTTCGGTTTTTGGGGCCGCGGGCGGCGACGGGGCCCGTGCGTC
CCAGCGCACATGTTCGGCGAGGCGGGGCCTGCGAGCGCGGCCACCGAGAATCGGACGGGGGTAGTCTCAA
GCTGGCCGGCCTGCTCTGGTGCCTGGCCTCGCGCCGCCGTGTATCGCCCCGCCCTGGGCGGCAAGGCTGG
CCCGGTCGGCACCAGTTGCGTGAGCGGAAAGATGGCCGCTTCCCGGCCCTGCTGCAGGGAGCTCAAAATG
GAGGACGCGGCGCTCGGGAGAGCGGGCGGGTGAGTCACCCACACAAAGGAAAAGGGCCTTTCCGTCCTCA
GCCGTCGCTTCATGTGACTCCACGGAGTACCGGGCGCCGTCCAGGCACCTCGATTAGTTCTCGAGCTTTT
GGAGTACGTCGTCTTTAGGTTGGGGGGAGGGGTTTTATGCGATGGAGTTTCCCCACACTGAGTGGGTGGA
GACTGAAGTTAGGCCAGCTTGGCACTTGATGTAATTCTCCTTGGAATTTGCCCTTTTTGAGTTTGGATCT
TGGTTCATTCTCAAGCCTCAGACAGTGGTTCAAAGTTTTTTTCTTCCATTTCAGGTGTCGTGAGAAGGGC
GAATTCGACCCAAGTTTGTACAAAAAAGCAGGCTGGATCCAGGTGCCACCATGGTGAGCGAGCTGATTAA
GGAGAACATGCACATGAAGCTGTACATGGAGGGCACCGTGAACAACCACCACTTCAAGTGCACATCCGAG
GGCGAAGGCAAGCCCTACGAGGGCACCCAGACCATGAGAATCAAGGCGGTCGAGGGCGGCCCTCTCCCCT
TCGCCTTCGACATCCTGGCTACCAGCTTCATGTACGGCAGCAAAACCTTCATCAACCACACCCAGGGCAT
CCCCGACTTCTTTAAGCAGTCCTTCCCCGAGGGCTTCACATGGGAGAGAGTCACCACATACGAAGATGGG
GGCGTGCTGACCGCTACCCAGGACACCAGCCTCCAGGACGGCTGCCTCATCTACAACGTCAAGATCAGAG
GGGTGAACTTCCCATCCAACGGCCCTGTGATGCAGAAGAAAACACTCGGCTGGGAGGCCTCCACCGAGAC
ACTGTACCCCGCTGACGGCGGCCTGGAAGGCAGAGCCGACATGGCCCTGAAGCTCGTGGGCGGGGGCCAC
CTGATCTGCAACCTTAAGACCACATACAGATCCAAGAAACCCGCTAAGAACCTCAAGATGCCCGGCGTCT
ACTATGTGGACAGGAGACTGGAAAGAATCAAGGAGGCCGACAAAGAGACATACGTCGAGCAGCACGAGGT
GGCTGTGGCCAGATACTGCGACCTCCCTAGCAAACTGGGGCACAAACTTAATTGAGAATTCTACCACCCA
GCTTTCTTGTACAAAGTGGTACGTCTCAAGACCAGAGGTCTCTGCTTACGGAGTGTCTCGTGACATGATG
ATCCCCGATCTCGTGACATGATGATCCCCGATCTCGTGACATGATGATCCCCGATCTCGTGACATGATGA
TCCCCGACAACCAGAAGAGACCTGTGCTTCACTCCTCAGGTGCAGGCTGCCTATCAGAAGGTGGTGGCTG
GTGTGGCCAATGCCCTGGCTCACAAATACCACTGAGATCTTTTTCCCTCTGCCAAAAATTATGGGGACAT
CATGAAGCCCCTTGAGCATCTGACTTCTGGCTAATAAAGGAAATTTATTTTCATTGCAATAGTGTGTTGG
AATTTTTTGTGTCTCTCACTCGGAAGGACATATGGGAGGGCAAATCATTTAAAACATCAGAATGAGTATT
TGGTTTAGAGTTTGGCAACATATGCCCATATGCTGGCTGCCATGAACAAAGGTTGGCTATAAAGAGGTCA
TCAGTATATGAAACAGCCCCCTGCTGTCCATTCCTTATTCCATAGAAAAGCCTTGACTTGAGGTTAGATT
TTTTTTATATTTTGTTTTGTGTTATTTTTTTCTTTAACATCCCTAAAATTTTCCTTACATGTTTTACTAG
CCAGATTTTTCCTCCTCTCCTGACTACTCCCAGTCATAGCTGTCCCTCTTCTCTTATGGAGATCCCGAGC
GGTGCGTTTTTATGCTTGTAGTATTGTATAATGTTTTTAAGATCCAAGCTTCTGACCTCTTCTCTTCCTC
CCACAGGGCCTCGAGACAATTGCATCGATGGTACCAGTGAAAGTCTGCAATGAATTCGAGTTGGCGCGCC
TGTCATTCTAAATCTCTCTTTCAGCCTAAAGCTTTTTCCCCGTATCCCCCCAGGTGTCTGCAGGCTCAAA
GAGCAGCGAGAAGCGTTCAGAGGAAAGCGATCCCGTGCCACCTTCCCCGTGCCCGGGCTGTCCCCGCACG
CTGCCGGCTCGGGGATGCGGGGGGAGCGCCGGACCGGAGCGGAGCCCCGGGCGGCTCGCTGCTGCCCCCT
AGCGGGGGAGGGACGTAATTACATCCCTGGGGGCTTTGGGAGGGGGCTGTCCCCGTGAGCTCCCAGGCGC
GCCTGTCATTCTAAATCTCTCTTTCAGCCTAAAGCTTTTTCCCCGTATCCCCCCAGGTGTCTGCAGGCTC
AAAGAGCAGCGAGAAGCGTTCAGAGGAAAGCGATCCCGTGCCACCTTCCCCGTGCCCGGGCTGTCCCCGC
ACGCTGCCGGCTCGGGGATGCGGGGGGAGCGCCGGACCGGAGCGGAGCCCCGGGCGGCTCGCTGCTGCCC
CCTAGCGGGGGAGGGACGTAATTACATCCCTGGGGGCTTTGGGGGGGGGCTGTCCCCGTGAGCTCCCAGG
CGCGCCAACTCGGTACCGTATCGATGTCGACGTTAACGCTAGTGATATCAACTTTGTATAGAAAAGTTGG
CTCCGAATTCGCCCTTGACAGCAGAGATCCAGTTTGGTTAATTAATTGGCTCCGGTGCCCGTCAGTGGGC
AGAGCGCACATCGCCCACAGTCCCCGAGAAGTTGTGGGGAGGGGTCGGCAATTGAACCGGTGCCTAGAGA
AGGTGGCGCGGGGTAAACTGGGAAAGTGATGTCGTGTACTGGCTCCGCCTTTTTCCCGAGGGTGGGGGAG
AACCGTATATAAGTGCAGTAGTCGCCGTGAACGTTCTTTTTCGCAACGGGTTTGCCGCCAGAACACAGGT
AAGTGCCGTGTGTGGTTCCCGCGGGCCTGGCCTCTTTACGGGTTATGGCCCTTGCGTGCCTTGAATTACT
TCCACCTGGCTGCAGTACGTGATTCTTGATCCCGAGCTTCGGGTTGGAAGTGGGTGGGAGAGTTCGAGGC
CTTGCGCTTAAGGAGCCCCTTCGCCTCGTGCTTGAGTTGAGGCCTGGCCTGGGCGCTGGGGCCGCCGCGT
GCGAATCTGGTGGCACCTTCGCGCCTGTCTCGCTGCTTTCGATAAGTCTCTAGCCATTTAAAATTTTTGA
TGACCTGCTGCGACGCTTTTTTTCTGGCAAGATAGTCTTGTAAATGCGGGCCAAGATCTGCACACTGGTA
TTTCGGTTTTTGGGGCCGCGGGCGGCGACGGGGCCCGTGCGTCCCAGCGCACATGTTCGGCGAGGCGGGG
CCTGCGAGCGCGGCCACCGAGAATCGGACGGGGGTAGTCTCAAGCTGGCCGGCCTGCTCTGGTGCCTGGC
CTCGCGCCGCCGTGTATCGCCCCGCCCTGGGCGGCAAGGCTGGCCCGGTCGGCACCAGTTGCGTGAGCGG
AAAGATGGCCGCTTCCCGGCCCTGCTGCAGGGAGCTCAAAATGGAGGACGCGGCGCTCGGGAGAGCGGGC
GGGTGAGTCACCCACACAAAGGAAAAGGGCCTTTCCGTCCTCAGCCGTCGCTTCATGTGACTCCACGGAG
TACCGGGCGCCGTCCAGGCACCTCGATTAGTTCTCGAGCTTTTGGAGTACGTCGTCTTTAGGTTGGGGGG
AGGGGTTTTATGCGATGGAGTTTCCCCACACTGAGTGGGTGGAGACTGAAGTTAGGCCAGCTTGGCACTT
GATGTAATTCTCCTTGGAATTTGCCCTTTTTGAGTTTGGATCTTGGTTCATTCTCAAGCCTCAGACAGTG
GTTCAAAGTTTTTTTCTTCCATTTCAGGTGTCGTGAGAAGGGCGAATTCGACCCAAGTTTGTACAAAAAA
GCAGGCTCGCCACCATGGTGAGCAAGGGCGAGGAGCTGTTCACCGGGGTGGTGCCCATCCTGGTCGAGCT
GGACGGCGACGTAAACGGCCACAAGTTCAGCGTGAGGGGCGAGGGCGAGGGCGATGCCACCAACGGCAAG
CTGACCCTGAAGTTCATCTGCACCACCGGCAAGCTGCCCGTGCCCTGGCCCACCCTCGTGACCACCCTGA
GCCACGGCGTGCAGTGCTTCGCCCGCTACCCCGACCACATGAAGCAGCACGACTTCTTCAAGTCCGCCAT
GCCCGAAGGCTACGTCCAGGAGCGCACCATCTTCTTCAAGGACGACGGCACCTACAAGACCCGCGCCGAG
GTGAAGTTCGAGGGCGACACCCTAGTGAACCGCATCGAGCTGAAGGGCGTCGACTTCAAGGAGGACGGCA
ACATCCTGGGGCACAAGCTGGAGTACAACTTCAACAGCCACAACATCTATATCATGGCCGTCAAGCAGAA
GAACGGCATCAAGGTGAACTTCAAGATCCGCCACAACGTGGAGGACGGCAGCGTGCAGCTCGCCGACCAC
TACCAGCAGAACACCCCCATCGGCGACGGCCCCGTGCTGCTGCCCGACAGCCACTACCTGAGCACCCAGT
CCGTGCTGAGCAAAGACCCCAACGAGAAGCGCGATCACATGGTCCTGCTGGAGTTCCGCACCGCCGCCGG
GATCACTCTCGGCATGGACGAGCTGTACAAGTAATACCACCCAGCTTTCTTGTACAAAGTGGTACGCGTG
AATTCACTCCTCAGGTGCAGGCTGCCTATCAGAAGGTGGTGGCTGGTGTGGCCAATGCCCTGGCTCACAA
ATACCACTGAGATCTTTTTCCCTCTGCCAAAAATTATGGGGACATCATGAAGCCCCTTGAGCATCTGACT
TCTGGCTAATAAAGGAAATTTATTTTCATTGCAATAGTGTGTTGGAATTTTTTGTGTCTCTCACTCGGAA
GGACATATGGGAGGGCAAATCATTTAAAACATCAGAATGAGTATTTGGTTTAGAGTTTGGCAACATATGC
CCATATGCTGGCTGCCATGAACAAAGGTTGGCTATAAAGAGGTCATCAGTATATGAAACAGCCCCCTGCT
GTCCATTCCTTATTCCATAGAAAAGCCTTGACTTGAGGTTAGATTTTTTTTATATTTTGTTTTGTGTTAT
TTTTTTCTTTAACATCCCTAAAATTTTCCTTACATGTTTTACTAGCCAGATTTTTCCTCCTCTCCTGACT
ACTCCCAGTCATAGCTGTCCCTCTTCTCTTATGGAGATCCCTCGACCTGCAGCCCAAGCTTGGCGTAATC
ATGGTCATAGCTGTTTCCTGTGTGAAATTGTTATCCGCTCACAATTCCACACAACATACGAGCCGGAAGC
ATAAAGTGTAAAGCCTGGGGTGCCTAATGAGTGAGCTAACTCACATTAATTGCGTTGCGCTCACTGCCCG
CTTTCCAGTCGGGAAACCTGTCGTGCCAGCGGATCGACAGTACTAAGCTTGGTCTAATACCCAATCTCTC
GTCTTATCCAGATGTTTTATACGCCTCTGGCCCGTGTCTCAAAATCTCTGATGTTACATTGCACAAGATA
AAATAATATCATCATGAACAATAAAACTGTCTGCTTACATAAACAGTAATACAAGGGGTGTTATGAGCCA
TATTCAACGGGAAACGTCGAGGCCGCGATTAAATTCCAACATGGATGCTGATTTATATGGGTATAAATGG
GCTCGCGATAATGTCGGGCAATCAGGTGCGACAATCTATCGCTTGTATGGGAAGCCCGATGCGCCAGAGT
TGTTTCTGAAACATGGCAAAGGTAGCGTTGCCAATGATGTTACAGATGAGATGGTCAGACTAAACTGGCT
GACGGAATTTATGCCTCTTCCGACCATCAAGCATTTTATCCGTACTCCTGATGATGCATGGTTACTCACC
ACTGCGATCCCCGGAAAAACAGCATTCCAGGTATTAGAAGAATATCCTGATTCAGGTGAAAATATTGTTG
ATGCGCTGGCAGTGTTCCTGCGCCGGTTGCATTCGATTCCTGTTTGTAATTGTCCTTTTAACAGCGATCG
CGTATTTCGTCTCGCTCAGGCGCAATCACGAATGAATAACGGTTTGGTTGATGCGAGTGATTTTGATGAC
GAGCGTAATGGCTGGCCTGTTGAACAAGTCTGGAAAGAAATGCATAAACTTTTGCCATTCTCACCGGATT
CAGTCGTCACTCATGGTGATTTCTCACTTGATAACCTTATTTTTGACGAGGGGAAATTAATAGGTTGTAT
TGATGTTGGACGAGTCGGAATCGCAGACCGATACCAGGATCTTGCCATCCTATGGAACTGCCTCGGTGAG
TTTTCTCCTTCATTACAGAAACGGCTTTTTCAAAAATATGGTATTGATAATCCTGATATGAATAAATTGC
AGTTTCATTTGATGCTCGATGAGTTTTTCTAATCAGAATTGGTTAATTGGTTGTAACACTGGCAGAGCAT
TACGCTGACTTGACGGGACGGCGCAAGCTCATGACCAAAATCCCTTAACGTGAGTTACGCGTCGTTCCAC
TGAGCGTCAGAGGTATCACTAGTATTACAGAGGTAAGTTATAACAGTCGCCTAACCC
Features (pLannotate 1.2.2; 28 found; start..end, strand, type, name):
     87..675     -  rep_origin     ori: high-copy-number ColE1/pMB1/pBR322/pUC origin of replication
    846..1706    -  CDS            AmpR: β-lactamase; bla; confers resistance to ampicillin, carbenicillin, and related antibiotics
   1707..1778    -  promoter       AmpR promoter: bla
   1857..2456    +  CDS            PuroR: puromycin N-acetyltransferase; pac from Streptomyces alboniger; confers resistance to puromycin
   2461..2541    +  CDS            HBB (fragment): HBB_PONPY - Experimental evidence at transcript level: Swiss-Prot protein existence level 2. Involved in oxygen transport from the lung to the various peripheral tissues. From Pongo pygmaeus (Bornean orangutan).
   2612..2667    +  polyA_signal   β-globin poly(A) signal: rabbit β-globin polyadenylation signal (Gil and Proudfoot, 1987)
   3646..3666    +  protein_bind   attB4: mutant version of attB; core recombination site for the Gateway® BP reaction BP Clonase™
   3734..3945    +  promoter       EF-1α core promoter: core promoter for human elongation factor EF-1α
   3946..4884    +  intron         EF-1α intron A: intron upstream of the start codon of human EF-1α
   4911..4931    +  protein_bind   attB1: mutant version of attB; core recombination site for the Gateway® BP reaction BP Clonase™
   4951..5646    +  CDS            mKate2: mKate2 is a basic (constitutively fluorescent) red fluorescent protein published in 2009, derived from Entacmaea quadricolor. It is reported to be a rapidly-maturing monomer with moderate acid sensitivity.
   5666..5690    -  protein_bind   attB2: mutant version of attB; recombination site for the Gateway® BP reaction BP Clonase™
   5838..5912    +  CDS            HBB (fragment): HBB_PONPY - Experimental evidence at transcript level: Swiss-Prot protein existence level 2. Involved in oxygen transport from the lung to the various peripheral tissues. From Pongo pygmaeus (Bornean orangutan).
   5983..6038    +  polyA_signal   β-globin poly(A) signal: rabbit β-globin polyadenylation signal (Gil and Proudfoot, 1987)
   6422..6447    +  misc_feature   SA: splice acceptor site
   7119..7139    +  protein_bind   attB4: mutant version of attB; core recombination site for the Gateway® BP reaction BP Clonase™
   7207..7418    +  promoter       EF-1α core promoter: core promoter for human elongation factor EF-1α
   7419..8357    +  intron         EF-1α intron A: intron upstream of the start codon of human EF-1α
   8384..8404    +  protein_bind   attB1: mutant version of attB; core recombination site for the Gateway® BP reaction BP Clonase™
   8415..9131    +  CDS            EBFP2: EBFP2 is a basic (constitutively fluorescent) blue fluorescent protein published in 2007, derived from Aequorea victoria. It is reported to be a rapidly-maturing monomer with moderate acid sensitivity.
   9139..9163    -  protein_bind   attB2: mutant version of attB; recombination site for the Gateway® BP reaction BP Clonase™
   9167..9247    +  CDS            HBB (fragment): HBB_PONPY - Experimental evidence at transcript level: Swiss-Prot protein existence level 2. Involved in oxygen transport from the lung to the various peripheral tissues. From Pongo pygmaeus (Bornean orangutan).
   9318..9373    +  polyA_signal   β-globin poly(A) signal: rabbit β-globin polyadenylation signal (Gil and Proudfoot, 1987)
   9756..9778    -  protein_bind   lac operator (fragment): The lac repressor binds to the lac operator to inhibit transcription in E. coli. This inhibition can be relieved by adding lactose or isopropyl-β-D-thiogalactopyranoside (IPTG). lac repressor encoded by lacI
   9782..9812    -  promoter       lac promoter: promoter for the E. coli lac operon
   9827..9848    -  protein_bind   CAP binding site: CAP binding activates transcription in the presence of cAMP. E. coli catabolite activator protein
   9861..9900    -  CDS            lacI (fragment): lac repressor; lacI; The lac repressor binds to the lac operator to inhibit transcription in E. coli. This inhibition can be relieved by adding lactose or isopropyl-β-D-thiogalactopyranoside (IPTG).
  10073..10882   +  CDS            KanR: aminoglycoside phosphotransferase; aph(3')-Ia; confers resistance to kanamycin in bacteria or G418 (Geneticin®) in eukaryotes
