[The description below was written by a language model from this plasmid's Addgene catalogue record and pLannotate feature annotations shown in this document.]
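Description:
LSB-hsa-miR-542-5p is a mammalian expression and synthetic-biology plasmid of about 11 kb, built on the Low Sensor Backbone (LSB) and designed to report the activity of the human microRNA miR-542-5p by two-colour fluorescence. It replicates in E. coli from a high-copy ColE1/pUC-type origin. It carries both a β-lactamase gene and an aph(3')-Ia kanamycin resistance gene, matching the dual ampicillin and kanamycin selection listed for it. A puromycin N-acetyltransferase coding sequence followed by a rabbit β-globin poly(A) signal is also present, and the depositor states it supports puromycin selection. No promoter for this cassette is annotated in the feature table.

The payload consists of two parallel transcription units. Each is driven by the human EF-1α core promoter with its intron A and terminated by a rabbit β-globin 3' region and poly(A) signal. Gateway attB4, attB1 and attB2 scars flank the promoter and coding segments, reflecting modular assembly. One unit encodes the red fluorescent protein mKate2 and, according to the record, carries the hsa-miR-542-5p target in its 3' UTR. The target site itself is not annotated, though there is an unannotated gap between attB2 and the β-globin sequence. The other unit encodes the blue protein EBFP2 and serves as an internal reference. When miR-542-5p is active in a transfected cell, mKate2 is repressed while EBFP2 is not, so the ratio of red to blue fluorescence measures miRNA activity while normalising for plasmid dose.

The depositor warns that the repeated poly(A) elements make the plasmid inherently unstable. Small insertions flanking the puromycin coding region also differ between the deposited sequence and the physical plasmid, reportedly without affecting selection.
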