Addgene plasmid #103622: LSB-hsa-miR-542-5p
Purpose: Used to sense miRNA activity using fluorescence based tools. hsa-miR-542-5p target in 3' UTR of of mKate. miRNA activity can be measured by the repression of mKate2 relative to EBFP2 fluorescent proteins . Plasmid is inherently unstable; please see Depositor Comments
Depositing lab: Ron Weiss. Depositing organization: Massachusetts Institute of Technology. Publication: A mixed antagonistic/synergistic miRNA repression model enables accurate predictions of multi-input miRNA sensor activity. Gam JJ, Babb J, Weiss R. Nat Commun. 2018 Jun 22;9(1):2430. doi: 10.1038/s41467-018-04575-0. PubMed 29934631.
Backbone
  Vector backbone: Low Sensor Backbone (LSB)
  Vector type: Mammalian Expression, Synthetic Biology
Growth in bacteria
  Bacterial resistance: Ampicillin and Kanamycin, 100 & 50 μg/mL
  Growth temperature: 30°C
  Growth strain: NEB Stable
  Copy number: High Copy
Gene/Insert
  Gene/Insert name: hsa-miR-542-5p target
  Species: H. sapiens (human)
  Entrez Gene: MIR542 (a.k.a. MIRN542, hsa-mir-542, mir-542)
  Promoter: EF-1a
  Cloning method: Gibson Cloning
Terms and licenses: Academic/Nonprofit Terms; Industry Terms: Not Available to Industry
Depositor comments: Please note that this plasmid is inherently unstable due to a repeating poly A element. We recommend performing a diagnostic digest on multiple colonies upon receipt. The depositors would like to note the presence of several discrepancies between the depositor sequence and physical plasmid sequence. In particular, the sequences upstream and downstream of the puromycin coding region have 10 bp insertions which do not affect the ability to perform puromycin selection. The sequences for those regions within the physical plasmids are as follows: Upstream of Puro: GAATTCGACCGCCTGTCTCAAGGTGCCACC; Downstream of Puro: GCTTTGAGACTACGCGTGAATTCACTCCTC. Please contact if you are interested in this plasmid prior to placing an order.
How to cite: LSB-hsa-miR-542-5p was a gift from Ron Weiss (Addgene plasmid # 103622 ; http://n2t.net/addgene:103622 ; RRID:Addgene_103622)
