>Addgene plasmid #103622 | LSB-hsa-miR-542-5p | depositor partial sequence | sequence record 196293 | hsa-miR-542-5p target
TCTCGTGACATGATGATCCCCGA
